Addgene plasmid #174447: 1GFP/RNase H1 WT
Purpose: Express GFP-tagged RNase H1 WT in E. coli.
Depositing lab: Karlene Cimprich. Depositing organization: Stanford University. Publication: Catalytically inactive, purified RNase H1: A specific and sensitive probe for RNA-DNA hybrid imaging. Crossley MP, Brickner JR, Song C, Zar SMT, Maw SS, Chedin F, Tsai MS, Cimprich KA. J Cell Biol. 2021 Sep 6;220(9). pii: 212458. doi: 10.1083/jcb.202101092. Epub 2021 Jul 7. PubMed 34232287.
Backbone
  Vector backbone: 1GFP
  Backbone manufacturer: California Institute for Quantitative Biosciences, University of California, Berkeley MacroLab
  Backbone size w/o insert (bp): 6075
  Total vector size (bp): 6858
  Vector type: Bacterial Expression
Growth in bacteria
  Bacterial resistance: Kanamycin, 50 μg/mL
  Growth temperature: 37°C
  Growth strain: DH5alpha
  Copy number: Low Copy
Gene/Insert
  Gene/Insert name: RNase H1
  Species: H. sapiens (human)
  Insert size (bp): 783
  Entrez Gene: RNASEH1 (a.k.a. H1RNA, PEOB2, RNH1)
  Promoter: T7 promoter
  Tag / fusion protein: His-tag, GFP (N terminal on backbone)
  Cloning method: Gibson Cloning
  Sequencing primers: 5′ GFP forward primer: 5'-GTCCTGCTGGAGTTCGTGACC-3'; 3′ T7 terminator reverse primer
Terms and licenses: Academic/Nonprofit Terms; Industry Terms: Not Available to Industry
Depositor comments: Expression of His-GFP-RNase H1 WT was induced with 0.3 mM IPTG at 16C for 18-20 hours in BL21(DE3)/Rosetta after OD600 reaching 0.3-0.5.
How to cite: 1GFP/RNase H1 WT was a gift from Karlene Cimprich (Addgene plasmid # 174447 ; http://n2t.net/addgene:174447 ; RRID:Addgene_174447)
