[The description below was written by a language model from this plasmid's Addgene catalogue record and pLannotate feature annotations shown in this document.]
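Description:
1GFP/RNase H1 WT is a bacterial expression plasmid for producing wild-type human RNase H1 as a His- and GFP-tagged recombinant protein in E. coli. It is built on the 1GFP backbone from the Berkeley MacroLab series, a pET-style vector of about 6.9 kb. The plasmid carries a kanamycin resistance gene for selection and a ColE1/pBR322-type origin together with the bom region and the rop gene. The presence of rop fits the low copy number recorded in the catalogue. An f1 origin is also present, and the short tetracycline-resistance fragments in the annotation appear to be remnants of the pBR322-derived backbone rather than functional markers.

The expression cassette is driven by a T7 promoter followed by a lac operator and the phage T7 gene 10 ribosome binding site. A plasmid-borne lacI gene supplies the repressor, so transcription is held off until IPTG is added in a host that provides T7 RNA polymerase; the depositor used BL21(DE3)/Rosetta. The open reading frame begins with a 6xHis tag, continues into a GFP (annotated as an EGFP-derived variant) and a TEV protease recognition site, and ends with the roughly 780 bp RNASEH1 coding sequence, which was inserted by Gibson assembly. The annotation labels this sequence as a fragment of the human protein. Partial His-tag and solubility-tag matches lie downstream of the insert and before the T7 terminator; the record does not indicate that they are part of the translated product.

RNase H1 degrades the RNA strand of RNA-DNA hybrids. The associated publication concerns purified, catalytically inactive GFP-RNase H1 as an imaging probe for such hybrids, and this plasmid encodes the wild-type, catalytically active version of the same fusion.
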