Features (pLannotate 1.2.2; 22 found; start..end, strand, type, name):
    356..647     -  CDS            TcR (fragment): tetracycline efflux protein; tet; confers resistance to tetracycline
    662..683     -  protein_bind   CAP binding site: CAP binding activates transcription in the presence of cAMP. E. coli catabolite activator protein
    696..1778    -  CDS            lacI: lac repressor; lacI; The lac repressor binds to the lac operator to inhibit transcription in E. coli. This inhibition can be relieved by adding lactose or isopropyl-β-D-thiogalactopyranoside (IPTG).
   1779..1856    -  promoter       lacI promoter: lacI
   1864..2143    -  CDS            TcR (fragment): tetracycline efflux protein; tet; confers resistance to tetracycline
   2165..2183    +  promoter       T7 promoter: promoter for bacteriophage T7 RNA polymerase
   2184..2208    +  protein_bind   lac operator: The lac repressor binds to the lac operator to inhibit transcription in E. coli. This inhibition can be relieved by adding lactose or isopropyl-β-D-thiogalactopyranoside (IPTG). lac repressor encoded by lacI
   2223..2245    +  RBS            RBS: efficient ribosome binding site from bacteriophage T7 gene 10 (Olins and Rangwala, 1989)
   2264..2281    +  CDS            6xHis: 6xHis affinity tag
   2291..3004    +  CDS            SiriusGFP: enhanced GFP (EGFP) derivative that exhibits robust folding and enhanced photostability (Zhong et al., 2019) mammalian codon-optimized
   3014..3030    +  CDS            TEV site (fragment): tobacco etch virus (TEV) protease recognition and cleavage site
   3038..3817    +  CDS            RNASEH1 (fragment): RNH1_HUMAN - Also known as RNH1. Experimental evidence at protein level: Swiss-Prot protein existence level 1. Endonuclease that specifically degrades the RNA of RNA-DNA hybrids (PubMed:10497183). Plays a role in RNA polymerase II (RNAp II) transcription termination by degrading R-loop RNA-DNA hybrid formation at G-rich pause sites located downstream of the poly(A) site and behind the elongating RNAp II (PubMed:21700224). From Homo sapiens (Human).
   3883..3900    +  CDS            9xHis (fragment): 9xHis affinity tag
   3910..3959    +  CDS            SET1 (fragment): solubility-enhancement tag derived from T7 phage gene 10B
   3967..4014    +  terminator     T7 terminator: transcription terminator for bacteriophage T7 RNA polymerase
   4051..4479    +  rep_origin     f1 ori (sequence partly withheld): f1 bacteriophage origin of replication; arrow indicates direction of (+) strand synthesis
   4533..4590    +  promoter       AmpR promoter (fragment): bla
   4599..5414    -  CDS            KanR: aminoglycoside phosphotransferase; aph(3')-Ia; confers resistance to kanamycin in bacteria or G418 (Geneticin®) in eukaryotes
   5536..6124    +  rep_origin     ori: high-copy-number ColE1/pMB1/pBR322/pUC origin of replication
   6310..6449    -  misc_feature   bom: basis of mobility region from pBR322
   6551..6742    -  CDS            rop: Rop protein, which maintains plasmids at low copy number; rop
   6759..284     +  CDS            YPB1_ECOLX (across the origin): Protein predicted: Swiss-Prot protein existence level 4. From Escherichia coli.
>Addgene plasmid #174447 | 1GFP/RNase H1 WT | addgene full sequence | sequence record 341899 | Addgene NGS Result
GTTGTGAGGGTAAACAACTGGCGGTATGGATGCGGCGGGACCAGAGAAAAATCACTCAGGGTCAATGCCA
GCGCTTCGTTAATACAGATGTAGGTGTTCCACAGGGTAGCCAGCAGCATCCTGCGATGCAGATCCGGAAC
ATAATGGTGCAGGGCGCTGACTTCCGCGTTTCCAGACTTTACGAAACACGGAAACCGAAGACCATTCATG
TTGTTGCTCAGGTCGCAGACGTTTTGCAGCAGCAGTCGCTTCACGTTCGCTCGCGTATCGGTGATTCATT
CTGCTAACCAGTAAGGCAACCCCGCCAGCCTAGCCGGGTCCTCAACGACAGGAGCACGATCATGCGCACC
CGTGGGGCCGCCATGCCGGCGATAATGGCCTGCTTCTCGCCGAAACGTTTGGTGGCGGGACCAGTGACGA
AGGCTTGAGCGAGGGCGTGCAAGATTCCGAATACCGCAAGCGACAGGCCGATCATCGTCGCGCTCCAGCG
AAAGCGGTCCTCGCCGAAAATGACCCAGAGCGCTGCCGGCACCTGTCCTACGAGTTGCATGATAAAGAAG
ACAGTCATAAGTGCGGCGACGATAGTCATGCCCCGCGCCCACCGGAAGGAGCTGACTGGGTTGAAGGCTC
TCAAGGGCATCGGTCGAGATCCCGGTGCCTAATGAGTGAGCTAACTTACATTAATTGCGTTGCGCTCACT
GCCCGCTTTCCAGTCGGGAAACCTGTCGTGCCAGCTGCATTAATGAATCGGCCAACGCGCGGGGAGAGGC
GGTTTGCGTATTGGGCGCCAGGGTGGTTTTTCTTTTCACCAGTGAGACGGGCAACAGCTGATTGCCCTTC
ACCGCCTGGCCCTGAGAGAGTTGCAGCAAGCGGTCCACGCTGGTTTGCCCCAGCAGGCGAAAATCCTGTT
TGATGGTGGTTAACGGCGGGATATAACATGAGCTGTCTTCGGTATCGTCGTATCCCACTACCGAGATATC
CGCACCAACGCGCAGCCCGGACTCGGTAATGGCGCGCATTGCGCCCAGCGCCATCTGATCGTTGGCAACC
AGCATCGCAGTGGGAACGATACCCTCATTCAGCATTTGCATGGTTTGTTGAAAACCGGACATGGCACTCC
AGTCGCCTTCCCGTTCCGCTATCGGCTGAATTTGATTGCGAGTGAGATATTTATGCCAGCCAGCCAGACG
CAGACGCGCCGAGACAGAACTTAATGGGCCCGCTAACAGCGCGATTTGCTGGTGACCCAATGCGACCAGA
TGCTCCACGCCCAGTCGCGTACCGTCTTCATGGGAGAAAATAATACTGTTGATGGGTGTCTGGTCAGAGA
CATCAAGAAATAACGCCGGAACATTAGTGCAGGCAGCTTCCACAGCAATGGCATCCTGGTCATCCAGCGG
ATAGTTAATGATCAGCCCACTGACGCGTTGCGCGAGAAGATTGTGCACCGCCGCTTTACAGGCTTCGACG
CCGCTTCGTTCTACCATCGACACCACCACGCTGGCACCCAGTTGATCGGCGCGAGATTTAATCGCCGCGA
CAATTTGCGACGGCGCGTGCAGGGCCAGACTGGAGGTGGCAACGCCAATCAGCAACGACTGTTTGCCCGC
CAGTTGTTGTGCCACGCGGTTGGGAATGTAATTCAGCTCCGCCATCGCCGCTTCCACTTTTTCCCGCGTT
TTCGCAGAAACGTGGCTGGCCTGGTTCACCACGCGGGAAACGGTCTGATAAGAGACACCGGCATACTCTG
CGACATCGTATAACGTTACTGGTTTCACATTCACCACCCTGAATTGACTCTCTTCCGGGCGCTATCATGC
CATACCGCGAAAGGTTTTGCGCCATTCGATGGTGTCCGGGATCTCGACGCTCTCCCTTATGCGACTCCTG
CATTAGGAAGCAGCCCAGTAGTAGGTTGAGGCCGTTGAGCACCGCCGCCGCAAGGAATGGTGCATGCAAG
GAGATGGCGCCCAACAGTCCCCCGGCCACGGGGCCTGCCACCATACCCACGCCGAAACAAGCGCTCATGA
GCCCGAAGTGGCGAGCCCGATCTTCCCCATCGGTGATGTCGGCGATATAGGCGCCAGCAACCGCACCTGT
GGCGCCGGTGATGCCGGCCACGATGCGTCCGGCGTAGAGGATCGAGATCTCGATCCCGCGAAATTAATAC
GACTCACTATAGGGGAATTGTGAGCGGATAACAATTCCCCTCTAGAAATAATTTTGTTTAACTTTAAGAA
GGAGATATACCATGGGTTCTTCTCACCATCACCATCACCATGGTTCTTCTGTGAGCAAGGGCGAGGAGCT
GTTCACCGGGGTGGTGCCCATCCTGGTCGAGCTGGACGGCGACGTAAACGGCCACAAGTTCAGCGTGCGC
GGCGAGGGCGAGGGCGATGCCACCAACGGCAAGCTGACCCTGAAGTTCATCTGCACCACCGGCAAGCTGC
CCGTGCCCTGGCCCACCCTCGTGACCACCCTGACCTACGGCGTGCAGTGCTTCAGCCGCTACCCCGACCA
CATGAAGCAGCACGACTTCTTCAAGTCCGCCATGCCCGAAGGCTACGTCCAGGAGCGCACCATCTCCTTC
AAGGACGACGGCACCTACAAGACCCGCGCCGAGGTGAAGTTCGAGGGCGACACCCTGGTGAACCGCATCG
AGCTGAAGGGCATCGACTTCAAGGAGGACGGCAACATCCTGGGGCACAAGCTGGAGTACAACTTCAACAG
CCACAACGTCTATATCACGGCCGACAAGCAGAAGAACGGCATCAAGGCGAACTTCAAGATCCGCCACAAC
GTCGAGGACGGCAGCGTGCAGCTCGCCGACCACTACCAGCAGAACACCCCCATCGGCGACGGCCCCGTGC
TGCTGCCCGACAACCACTACCTGAGCACCCAGTCCAAGCTGAGCAAAGACCCCAACGAGAAGCGCGATCA
CATGGTCCTGCTGGAGTTCGTGACCGCCGCCGGGATCACTCTCGGCATGGACGAGCTGTACAAGGGGATC
GAGGAAAACCTGTACTTCCAATCCAATATGTTCTATGCCGTGAGGAGGGGCCGCAAGACCGGGGTCTTTC
TGACCTGGAATGAGTGCAGAGCACAGGTGGACCGGTTTCCTGCTGCCAGATTTAAGAAGTTTGCCACAGA
GGATGAGGCCTGGGCCTTTGTCAGGAAATCTGCAAGCCCGGAAGTTTCAGAAGGGCATGAAAATCAACAT
GGACAAGAATCGGAGGCGAAAGCCAGCAAGCGACTCCGTGAGCCACTGGATGGAGATGGACATGAAAGCG
CAGAGCCGTATGCAAAGCACATGAAGCCGAGCGTGGAGCCGGCGCCTCCAGTTAGCAGAGACACGTTTTC
CTACATGGGAGACTTCGTCGTCGTCTACACTGATGGCTGCTGCTCCAGTAATGGGCGTAGAAGGCCGCGA
GCAGGAATCGGCGTTTACTGGGGGCCGGGCCATCCTTTAAATGTAGGCATTAGACTTCCTGGGCGGCAGA
CAAACCAAAGAGCGGAAATTCATGCAGCCTGCAAAGCCATTGAACAAGCAAAGACTCAAAACATCAATAA
ACTGGTTCTGTATACAGACAGTATGTTTACGATAAATGGTATAACTAACTGGGTTCAAGGTTGGAAGAAA
AATGGGTGGAAGACAAGTGCAGGGAAAGAGGTGATCAACAAAGAGGACTTTGTGGCACTGGAGAGGCTTA
CCCAGGGGATGGACATTCAGTGGATGCATGTTCCTGGTCATTCGGGATTTATAGGCAATGAAGAAGCTGA
CAGATTAGCCAGAGAAGGAGCTAAACAATCGGAAGACTAAATTGGAAGTGGATAACGGATCCGAATTCGA
GCGCCGTCGACAAGCTTGCGGCCGCACTCGAGCACCACCACCACCACCACTGAGATCCGGCTGCTAACAA
AGCCCGAAAGGAAGCTGAGTTGGCTGCTGCCACCGCTGAGCAATAACTAGCATAACCCCTTGGGGCCTCT
AAACGGGTCTTGAGGGGTTTTTTGCTGAAAGGAGGAACTATATCCGGATTGGCGAATGGG
[124 nt withheld, positions 4051-4174]
C
[91 nt withheld, positions 4176-4266]
A
[49 nt withheld, positions 4268-4316]
CCTTTGACGTTGGAGTCCACGTTCTTT
[37 nt withheld, positions 4344-4380]
ACCCTATCTCGGTCTATTCTTTTGATTTATAAGGGATTTTGCCGATTTCGGCCTATTGGTTAAAAAATGA
GCTGATTTAACAAAAATTTAACGCGAATTTTAACAAACTAGTAACGTTTACAATTTCAGGTGGCACTTTT
CGGGGAAATGTGCGCGGAACCCCTATTTGTTTATTTTTCTAAATACATTCAAATATGTATCCGCTCATGA
ATTAATTCTTAGAAAAACTCATCGAGCATCAAATGAAACTGCAATTTATTCATATCAGGATTATCAATAC
CATATTTTTGAAAAAGCCGTTTCTGTAATGAAGGAGAAAACTCACCGAGGCAGTTCCATAGGATGGCAAG
ATCCTGGTATCGGTCTGCGATTCCGACTCGTCCAACATCAATACAACCTATTAATTTCCCCTCGTCAAAA
ATAAGGTTATCAAGTGAGAAATCACCATGAGTGACGACTGAATCCGGTGAGAATGGCAAAAGTTTATGCA
TTTCTTTCCAGACTTGTTCAACAGGCCAGCCATTACGCTCGTCATCAAAATCACTCGCATCAACCAAACC
GTTATTCATTCGTGATTGCGCCTGAGCGAGACGAAATACGCGATCGCTGTTAAAAGGACAATTACAAACA
GGAATCGAATGCAACCGGCGCAGGAACACTGCCAGCGCATCAACAATGTTTTCACCTGAATCAGGATATT
CTTCTAATACCTGGAATGCTGTTTTCCCGGGGATCGCAGTGGTGAGTAACCATGCATCATCAGGAGTACG
GATAAAATGCTTGATGGTCGGAAGAGGCATAAATTCCGTCAGCCAGTTTAGTCTGACCATCTCATCTGTA
ACATCATTGGCAACGCTACCTTTGCCATGTTTCAGAAACAACTCTGGCGCATCGGGCTTCCCATACAATC
GATAGATTGTCGCACCTGATTGCCCGACATTATCGCGAGCCCATTTATACCCATATAAATCAGCATCCAT
GTTGGAATTTAATCGCGGCCTAGAGCAAGACGTTTCCCGTTGAATATGGCTCATAACACCCCTTGTATTA
CTGTTTATGTAAGCAGACAGTTTTATTGTTCATGACCAAAATCCCTTAACGTGAGTTTTCGTTCCACTGA
GCGTCAGACCCCGTAGAAAAGATCAAAGGATCTTCTTGAGATCCTTTTTTTCTGCGCGTAATCTGCTGCT
TGCAAACAAAAAAACCACCGCTACCAGCGGTGGTTTGTTTGCCGGATCAAGAGCTACCAACTCTTTTTCC
GAAGGTAACTGGCTTCAGCAGAGCGCAGATACCAAATACTGTCCTTCTAGTGTAGCCGTAGTTAGGCCAC
CACTTCAAGAACTCTGTAGCACCGCCTACATACCTCGCTCTGCTAATCCTGTTACCAGTGGCTGCTGCCA
GTGGCGATAAGTCGTGTCTTACCGGGTTGGACTCAAGACGATAGTTACCGGATAAGGCGCAGCGGTCGGG
CTGAACGGGGGGTTCGTGCACACAGCCCAGCTTGGAGCGAACGACCTACACCGAACTGAGATACCTACAG
CGTGAGCTATGAGAAAGCGCCACGCTTCCCGAAGGGAGAAAGGCGGACAGGTATCCGGTAAGCGGCAGGG
TCGGAACAGGAGAGCGCACGAGGGAGCTTCCAGGGGGAAACGCCTGGTATCTTTATAGTCCTGTCGGGTT
TCGCCACCTCTGACTTGAGCGTCGATTTTTGTGATGCTCGTCAGGGGGGCGGAGCCTATGGAAAAACGCC
AGCAACGCGGCCTTTTTACGGTTCCTGGCCTTTTGCTGGCCTTTTGCTCACATGTTCTTTCCTGCGTTAT
CCCCTGATTCTGTGGATAACCGTATTACCGCCTTTGAGTGAGCTGATACCGCTCGCCGCAGCCGAACGAC
CGAGCGCAGCGAGTCAGTGAGCGAGGAAGCGGAAGAGCGCCTGATGCGGTATTTTCTCCTTACGCATCTG
TGCGGTATTTCACACCGCAATGGTGCACTCTCAGTACAATCTGCTCTGATGCCGCATAGTTAAGCCAGTA
TACACTCCGCTATCGCTACGTGACTGGGTCATGGCTGCGCCCCGACACCCGCCAACACCCGCTGACGCGC
CCTGACGGGCTTGTCTGCTCCCGGCATCCGCTTACAGACAAGCTGTGACCGTCTCCGGGAGCTGCATGTG
TCAGAGGTTTTCACCGTCATCACCGAAACGCGCGAGGCAGCTGCGGTAAAGCTCATCAGCGTGGTCGTGA
AGCGATTCACAGATGTCTGCCTGTTCATCCGCGTCCAGCTCGTTGAGTTTCTCCAGAAGCGTTAATGTCT
GGCTTCTGATAAAGCGGGCCATGTTAAGGGCGGTTTTTTCCTGTTTGGTCACTGATGCCTCCGTGTAAGG
GGGATTTCTGTTCATGGGGGTAATGATACCGATGAAACGAGAGAGGATGCTCACGATACGGGTTACTGAT
GATGAACATGCCCGGTTACTGGAAC
